Addgene plasmid #178882: pSmart-EF1a-Nla-cas11
Purpose: Expression of human codon-optimized NlaCas11 with N terminal NLS and HA tag
Depositing lab: Yan Zhang. Publication: Cas11 enables genome engineering in human cells with compact CRISPR-Cas3 systems. Tan R, Krueger RK, Gramelspacher MJ, Zhou X, Xiao Y, Ke A, Hou Z, Zhang Y. Mol Cell. 2022 Feb 17;82(4):852-867.e5. doi: 10.1016/j.molcel.2021.12.032. Epub 2022 Jan 19. PubMed 35051351.
Backbone
  Vector backbone: pSmart HC Kan
  Backbone manufacturer: Lucigen
  Backbone size w/o insert (bp): 1993
  Total vector size (bp): 3835
  Vector type: Mammalian Expression
Growth in bacteria
  Bacterial resistance: Kanamycin, 50 μg/mL
  Growth temperature: 37°C
  Growth strain: DH5alpha
  Copy number: High Copy
Gene/Insert
  Gene/Insert name: EF1a-NlaCas11c-bGH polyA
  Insert size (bp): 1845
  Promoter: EF1a
  Tag / fusion protein: NLS (N terminal on insert); HA (N terminal on insert)
  Cloning method: Gibson Cloning
  Sequencing primers: 5′ ATGGTCAGTATTGAGCGATATCTAGA; 3′ CAGTCCAGTTACGCTGGAGTC
Terms and licenses: Academic/Nonprofit Terms; Industry Terms: Not Available to Industry
How to cite: pSmart-EF1a-Nla-cas11 was a gift from Yan Zhang (Addgene plasmid # 178882 ; http://n2t.net/addgene:178882 ; RRID:Addgene_178882)
