[The description below was written by a language model from this plasmid's Addgene catalogue record and pLannotate feature annotations shown in this document.]
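Description:
pSmart-EF1a-Nla-cas11 is a small (about 3.8 kb) mammalian expression plasmid built by Gibson assembly in the pSmart HC Kan backbone. It is propagated in E. coli at high copy from a ColE1/pUC-type origin and selected with kanamycin through an aph(3')-Ia resistance gene, which the annotation places downstream of a cat-type promoter. As is typical of this backbone family, the origin and marker are flanked by bacterial transcription terminators (T3Te, T7Te and tonB). These insulate the cloned insert from read-through transcription coming from the vector, and the vector from transcription coming out of the insert. A short remnant of the pBR322 bom region is also detected.

The payload is a single expression cassette of roughly 1.8 kb. The strong constitutive human EF-1α promoter drives a human codon-optimized open reading frame for NlaCas11, and the transcript is terminated by the bovine growth hormone polyadenylation signal. The protein carries an N-terminal nuclear localization signal and an HA epitope tag, directing it to the nucleus and allowing detection with anti-HA antibodies. The automated feature table annotates only a short HA match just downstream of the promoter. It does not call the NLS or the Cas11 coding sequence, which presumably fills the unannotated interval between the tag and the polyA signal.

Cas11 is a small subunit of type I CRISPR-Cas effector complexes. The associated publication concerns its requirement for genome engineering in human cells with compact CRISPR-Cas3 systems. The plasmid is therefore suited to supplying NlaCas11 by transfection, presumably together with separate constructs for the other system components, which this plasmid does not carry. The record does not spell out the source organism behind the "Nla" prefix.
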