Features (pLannotate 1.2.2; 10 found; start..end, strand, type, name):
     16..68      -  misc_feature   bom (fragment): basis of mobility region from pBR322
    201..1363    +  promoter       EF-1α promoter: strong constitutive promoter for human elongation factor EF-1α
   1405..1427    +  CDS            3xHA (fragment): three tandem HA epitope tags
   1843..1954    +  polyA_signal   bGH poly(A) signal: bovine growth hormone polyadenylation signal
   2112..2141    +  terminator     T3Te terminator: phage T3 early transcription terminator
   2163..2750    +  rep_origin     ori: high-copy-number ColE1/pMB1/pBR322/pUC origin of replication
   2762..2789    -  terminator     T7Te terminator: phage T7 early transcription terminator
   2812..3625    -  CDS            KanR (fragment): aminoglycoside phosphotransferase; aph(3')-Ia; confers resistance to kanamycin in bacteria or G418 (Geneticin®) in eukaryotes
   3626..3728    -  promoter       cat promoter: promoter of the E. coli cat gene encoding chloramphenicol acetyltransferase
   3729..3760    -  terminator     tonB terminator: bidirectional E. coli tonB-P14 transcription terminator
>Addgene plasmid #178882 | pSmart-EF1a-Nla-cas11 | addgene full sequence | sequence record 351753 | Addgene NGS Result
GATCTCCCGATCCCCTATGGTGCACTCTCAGTACAATCTGCTCTGATGCCGCATAGTTAAGCCAGTATCT
GCTCCCTGCTTGTGTGTTGGAGGTCGCTGAGTAGTGCGCGAGCAAAATTTAAGCTACAACAAGGCAAGGC
TTGACCGACAATTGCATGAAGAATCTGCTTAGGGTTAGGCGTTTTGCGCTGCTTCGCGGAGGCTCCGGTG
CCCGTCAGTGGGCAGAGCGCACATCGCCAACAGTCCCCGAGAAGTTGGGGGGAGGGGTCGGCAATTGAAC
CGGTGCCTAGAGAAGGTGGAGCGGGGTAAACTGGGAAAGTGATGTCGTGTACTGGCTCCGCCTTTTTCCC
GAGGGTGGGGGAGAACCGTATATAAGTGCAGTAGTCGCCGTGAACGTTCTTTTTCGCAACGGGTTTGCCG
CCAGAACACAGGTAAGTGCCGTGTGTGGTTCCCGCGGGCCTGGCCTCTTTACGGGTTATGGCCCTTGCGT
GCCTTGAATTACTTCCACCTGGCTCCAGTACGTGATTCTTGATCCCGAGCTGGAGCCAGGGGCGGGCCTT
GCGCTTTAGGAGCCCCTTCGCCTCGTGCTTGAGTTGAGGCCTGGCCTGGGCGCTGGGGCCGCCGCGTGCG
AATCTGGTGGCACCTTCGCGCCTGTCTCGCTGCTTTCGATAAGTCTCTAGCCATTTAAAATTTTTGATGA
CCTGCTGCGACGCTTTTTTTCTGGCAAGATAGTCTTGTAAATGCGGGCCAGGATCTGCACACTGGTATTT
CGGTTTTTGGGGCCGCGGGCGGCGACGGGGCCCGTGCGTCCCAGCGCACATGTTCGGAGAGGCGGGGCCT
GCGAGCGCGGCCACCGAGAATCGGACGGGGGTAGTCTCAAGCTGGCCGGCCTGCTCTGGTGCCTGGCCTC
GCGCAGCCGTGTATCGCCCCGCACTGGGCGGCAAGGCTGGCCCGGTCGGCACCAGTTGCGTGAGCGGAAA
GATGGCCGCTTCCCGGCCCTGCTCCAGGGGGCTCAAAATGGAGGACGCGGCGCTCGGGAGAGCGGGCGGG
TGAGTCACCCACACAAAGGAAAGGGGCCTTTCCGTCCTCAGCCGTCGCTTCATGTGACTCCACGGAGTAC
CGGGCGCCGTCCAGGCACCTCGATTAGTTCTGGAGCTTTTGGAGTACGTCGTCTTTAGGTTGGGGGGAGG
GGTTTTATGCGATGGAGTTTCCCCACACTGAGTGGGTGGAGACTGAAGTTAGGCCAGCTTGGCACTTGAT
GTAATTCTCCTTGGAATTTGCCCTTTTTGAGTTTGGATCTTGGTTCATTCTCAAGCCTCAGACAGTGGTT
CAAAGTTTTTTTCTTCCATTTCAGGTGTCGTGAACACCGCCACCATGGTGCCCAAGAAAAAGCGGAAGGT
GTACCCCTACGACGTGCCCGATTATGCCGGCTCTGTGGGAGGCCTCGACCGGAACAGACAGGATATCGGC
TATGTGCTGGGCAGACTGTTCGCCGTGCTGGAAAAGATTCAGGCCGAGGCCAATCCTGGCCTGAACGCCA
CAATCGCCGACAGATATTTTGGCAGCGCCAGCAGCACACCTATCGCCGTGTTTGGCACCCTGATGAGACT
GCTGCCTCACCACCTGAACAAGCTGGAATTCGAGGGCAGAGCCGTGCAGCTCCAGTGGGAGATCAGACAG
ATCCTGGAACACTGCCAGCGGTTCCCCAATCACCTGAACCTGGAACAGCAGGGACTGTTTGCCATCGGCT
ACTACCACGAGACACAGTTTCTGTTCACCAAGGACGCCCTGAAGAACCTGTTCAACGAGGCCAAGACCGC
CTGACTCGCTGATCAGCCTCGACTGTGCCTTCTAGTTGCCAGCCATCTGTTGTTTGCCCCTCCCCCGTGC
CTTCCTTGACCCTGGAAGGTGCCACTCCCACTGTCCTTTCCTAATAAAATGAGGAAATTGCATCGCATTG
TCTGAGTAGGTGTCATTCTATTCTGGGGGGTGGGGTGGGGCAGGACAGCAAGGGGGAGGATTGGGAAGAC
AATAGCAGGAACGAATTCAAGCTTGATATCATTCAGGACGAGCCTCAGACTCCAGCGTAACTGGACTGCA
ATCAACTCACTGGCTCACCTTCACGGGTGGGCCTTTCTTCGGTAGAAAATCAAAGGATCTTCTTGAGATC
CTTTTTTTCTGCGCGTAATCTGCTGCTTGCAAACAAAAAAACCACCGCTACCAGCGGTGGTTTGTTTGCC
GGATCAAGAGCTACCAACTCTTTTTCCGAGGTAACTGGCTTCAGCAGAGCGCAGATACCAAATACTGTTC
TTCTAGTGTAGCCGTAGTTAGGCCACCACTTCAAGAACTCTGTAGCACCGCCTACATACCTCGCTCTGCT
AATCCTGTTACCAGTGGCTGCTGCCAGTGGCGATAAGTCGTGTCTTACCGGGTTGGACTCAAGACGATAG
TTACCGGATAAGGCGCAGCGGTCGGGCTGAACGGGGGGTTCGTGCACACAGCCCAGCTTGGAGCGAACGA
CCTACACCGAACTGAGATACCTACAGCGTGAGCTATGAGAAAGCGCCACGCTTCCCGAAGGGAGAAAGGC
GGACAGGTATCCGGTAAGCGGCAGGGTCGGAACAGGAGAGCGCACGAGGGAGCTTCCAGGGGGAAACGCC
TGGTATCTTTATAGTCCTGTCGGGTTTCGCCACCTCTGACTTGAGCATCGATTTTTGTGATGCTCGTCAG
GGGGGCGGAGCCTATGGAAAAACGCCAGCAACGCAGAAAGGCCCACCCGAAGGTGAGCCAGGTGATTACA
TTTGGGCCCTCAGAAAAACTCATCGAGCATCAAGTGAAACTGCAATTTATTCATATCAGGATTATCAATA
CCATATTTTTGAAAAAGCCGTTTCTGTAATGAAGGAGAAAACTCACCGAGGCAGTTCCATAGGATGGCAA
GATCCTGGTATCGGTCTGCGATTCCGACTCGTCCAACATCAATACAACCTATTAATTTCCCCTCGTCAAA
AATAAGGTTATCAAGTGAGAAATCACCATGAGTGACGACTGAATCCGGTGAGAATGGCAAAAGCTTATGC
ATTTCTTTCCAGACTTGTTCAACAGGCCAGCCATTACGCTCGTCATCAAAATCACTCGCACCAACCAAAC
CGTTATTCATTCGTGATTGCGCCTGAGCGAGACGAAATACGCGATCGCCGTTAAAAGGACAATTACAAAC
AGGAATCGAATGCAACCGGCGCAGGAACACTGCCAGCGCATCAACAATATTTTCACCTGAATCAGGATAT
TCTTCTAATACCTGGAATGCTGTTTTCCCTGGGATCGCAGTGGTGAGTAACCATGCATCATCAGGAGTAC
GGATAAAATGCTTGATGGTCGGAAGAGGCATAAATTCCGTCAGCCAGTTTAGCCTGACCATCTCATCTGT
AACATCATTGGCAACGCTACCTTTGCCATGTTTCAGAAACAACTCTGGCGCATCGGGCTTCCCATACAAT
CGATAGATTGTCGCACCTGATTGCCCGACATTATCGCGAGCCCATTTATACCCATATAAATCAGCATCCA
TGTTGGAATTTAATCGCGGCCTCGAGCAAGACGTTTCCCGTTGAATATGGCTCATTTTAGCTTCCTTAGC
TCCTGAAAATCTCGATAACTCAAAAAATACGCCCGGTAGTGATCTTATTTCATTATGGTGAAAGTTGGAA
CCTCTTACGTGCCGATCAAGTCAAAAGCCTCCGGTCGGAGGCTTTTGACTTTCTGCTATGGAGGTCAGGT
ATGATTTAAATGGTCAGTATTGAGCGATATCTAGAGAATTCGTCCGACGGATCGGGA
